Addgene plasmid #118744: pScarlet-Kif5a
Purpose: Expresses scarlet tagged Kif5a
Depositing lab: Beverly Koller. Depositing organization: University of North Carolina at Chapel Hill.
Backbone
  Vector backbone: Clontech C3
  Backbone manufacturer: Clontech
  Backbone size w/o insert (bp): 4710
  Vector type: Mammalian Expression
Growth in bacteria
  Bacterial resistance: Kanamycin, 50 μg/mL
  Growth temperature: 37°C
  Growth strain: DH5alpha
  Copy number: High Copy
Gene/Insert
  Gene/Insert name: Kif5a cDNA
  Species: M. musculus (mouse)
  Insert size (bp): 3106
  Entrez Gene: Kif5a (a.k.a. D10Bwg0738e, Khc, Kif5, Kns, mKIAA4086)
  Promoter: CMV
  Tag / fusion protein: mScarlet (N terminal on insert)
  Cloning method: Restriction Enzyme; 5′ cloning site SalI (destroyed during cloning); 3′ cloning site BamHI (not destroyed)
  Sequencing primers: 5′ DSRed1-C; 3′ SV40pA-R
Terms and licenses: Academic/Nonprofit Terms; Industry Terms: Not Available to Industry
How to cite: pScarlet-Kif5a was a gift from Beverly Koller (Addgene plasmid # 118744 ; http://n2t.net/addgene:118744 ; RRID:Addgene_118744)
