[The description below was written by a language model from this plasmid's Addgene catalogue record and pLannotate feature annotations shown in this document.]
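Description:
pScarlet-Kif5a is a mammalian expression plasmid built on a Clontech C3-type backbone, in which the fluorescent protein sits upstream of the cloning site so that inserts are expressed as C-terminal fusions to it. It is propagated in E. coli from a high-copy ColE1/pUC-type origin and selected with kanamycin. The single NeoR/KanR gene (Tn5 aminoglycoside phosphotransferase) is preceded by both a bacterial bla promoter and the SV40 enhancer/early promoter and is followed by the HSV TK polyadenylation signal, so the same marker gives kanamycin resistance in bacteria and can give G418 resistance in transfected mammalian cells. An f1 origin is also present. The short large T antigen, ble and bGH poly(A) annotations are fragmentary hits to backbone sequence rather than functional elements.

The payload is the mouse Kif5a cDNA, encoding the neuronal kinesin-1 heavy chain, a microtubule-dependent motor involved in anterograde axonal transport. The human CMV immediate-early enhancer and promoter drive a transcript that begins with the red fluorescent protein mScarlet. This is followed by a short remnant of the multiple cloning site that serves as a linker, then the Kif5a coding sequence, and the transcript ends at the SV40 polyadenylation signal. This arrangement places mScarlet at the N terminus of Kif5a. The insert was introduced by restriction cloning, with the 5′ SalI site destroyed and the 3′ BamHI site retained.

The depositor sequence and the repository's sequencing result are the same length and show the same features in the same order, differing only in where numbering starts. The stated purpose is expression of Scarlet-tagged Kif5a. That would suit live or fixed-cell imaging of the motor's localization and movement, although the record does not describe specific applications.
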