Features (pLannotate 1.2.2; 15 found; start..end, strand, type, name):
      5..21      -  polyA_signal   bGH poly(A) signal (fragment): bovine growth hormone polyadenylation signal
    243..831     +  rep_origin     ori: high-copy-number ColE1/pMB1/pBR322/pUC origin of replication
   1006..1309    +  enhancer       CMV enhancer: human cytomegalovirus immediate early enhancer
   1310..1513    +  promoter       CMV promoter: human cytomegalovirus (CMV) immediate early promoter
   1558..2253    +  CDS            mScarlet: mScarlet is a basic (constitutively fluorescent) red fluorescent protein published in 2016, derived from synthetic construct. It has moderate acid sensitivity.
   2254..2271    +  misc_feature   MCS (fragment): multiple cloning site
   2278..5358    +  CDS            Kif5a: KIF5A_MOUSE - Also known as Kiaa4086, Kif5, Nkhc1. Experimental evidence at protein level: Swiss-Prot protein existence level 1. Microtubule-dependent motor required for slow axonal transport of neurofilament proteins (NFH, NFM and NFL) (PubMed:12682084). Can induce formation of neurite-like membrane protrusions in non-neuronal cells in a ZFYVE27-dependent manner. The ZFYVE27-KIF5A complex contributes to the vesicular transport of VAPA, VAPB, SURF4, RAB11A, RAB11B and RTN3 proteins in neurons (PubMed:21976701). Required for anterograde axonal transportation of MAPK8IP3/JIP3 which is essential
   5403..5487    +  CDS            large T antigen (fragment): large T antigen from SV40 (simian virus 40)
   5510..5631    +  polyA_signal   SV40 poly(A) signal: SV40 polyadenylation signal
   5665..6093    -  rep_origin     f1 ori (sequence partly withheld): f1 bacteriophage origin of replication; arrow indicates direction of (+) strand synthesis
   6120..6224    +  promoter       AmpR promoter: bla
   6226..6583    +  promoter       SV40 promoter: SV40 enhancer and early promoter
   6618..7412    +  CDS            NeoR/KanR: aminoglycoside phosphotransferase from Tn5; aph(3')-II (or nptII); confers resistance to neomycin, kanamycin, and G418 (Geneticin®)
   7433..7585    +  CDS            ble (fragment): BLE_KLEPN - Experimental evidence at protein level: Swiss-Prot protein existence level 1. Binding protein with a strong affinity to the bleomycin family of antibiotics. Binds to CL990; an antimitotic-antibiotic compound. From Klebsiella pneumoniae.
   7644..7691    +  polyA_signal   HSV TK poly(A) signal: herpes simplex virus thymidine kinase polyadenylation signal (Cole and Stacy, 1985)
>Addgene plasmid #118744 | pScarlet-Kif5a | depositor full sequence | sequence record 224378 | Full Sequence
TTTTCCCCACCCCACCCCCCAAGTTCGGGTGAAGGCCCAGGGCTCGCAGCCAACGTCGGGGCGGCAGGCC
CTGCCATAGCCTCAGGTTACTCATATATACTTTAGATTGATTTAAAACTTCATTTTTAATTTAAAAGGAT
CTAGGTGAAGATCCTTTTTGATAATCTCATGACCAAAATCCCTTAACGTGAGTTTTCGTTCCACTGAGCG
TCAGACCCCGTAGAAAAGATCAAAGGATCTTCTTGAGATCCTTTTTTTCTGCGCGTAATCTGCTGCTTGC
AAACAAAAAAACCACCGCTACCAGCGGTGGTTTGTTTGCCGGATCAAGAGCTACCAACTCTTTTTCCGAA
GGTAACTGGCTTCAGCAGAGCGCAGATACCAAATACTGTTCTTCTAGTGTAGCCGTAGTTAGGCCACCAC
TTCAAGAACTCTGTAGCACCGCCTACATACCTCGCTCTGCTAATCCTGTTACCAGTGGCTGCTGCCAGTG
GCGATAAGTCGTGTCTTACCGGGTTGGACTCAAGACGATAGTTACCGGATAAGGCGCAGCGGTCGGGCTG
AACGGGGGGTTCGTGCACACAGCCCAGCTTGGAGCGAACGACCTACACCGAACTGAGATACCTACAGCGT
GAGCTATGAGAAAGCGCCACGCTTCCCGAAGGGAGAAAGGCGGACAGGTATCCGGTAAGCGGCAGGGTCG
GAACAGGAGAGCGCACGAGGGAGCTTCCAGGGGGAAACGCCTGGTATCTTTATAGTCCTGTCGGGTTTCG
CCACCTCTGACTTGAGCGTCGATTTTTGTGATGCTCGTCAGGGGGGCGGAGCCTATGGAAAAACGCCAGC
AACGCGGCCTTTTTACGGTTCCTGGCCTTTTGCTGGCCTTTTGCTCACATGTTCTTTCCTGCGTTATCCC
CTGATTCTGTGGATAACCGTATTACCGCCATGCATTAGTTATTAATAGTAATCAATTACGGGGTCATTAG
TTCATAGCCCATATATGGAGTTCCGCGTTACATAACTTACGGTAAATGGCCCGCCTGGCTGACCGCCCAA
CGACCCCCGCCCATTGACGTCAATAATGACGTATGTTCCCATAGTAACGCCAATAGGGACTTTCCATTGA
CGTCAATGGGTGGAGTATTTACGGTAAACTGCCCACTTGGCAGTACATCAAGTGTATCATATGCCAAGTA
CGCCCCCTATTGACGTCAATGACGGTAAATGGCCCGCCTGGCATTATGCCCAGTACATGACCTTATGGGA
CTTTCCTACTTGGCAGTACATCTACGTATTAGTCATCGCTATTACCATGGTGATGCGGTTTTGGCAGTAC
ATCAATGGGCGTGGATAGCGGTTTGACTCACGGGGATTTCCAAGTCTCCACCCCATTGACGTCAATGGGA
GTTTGTTTTGGCACCAAAATCAACGGGACTTTCCAAAATGTCGTAACAACTCCGCCCCATTGACGCAAAT
GGGCGGTAGGCGTGTACGGTGGGAGGTCTATATAAGCAGAGCTGGTTTAGTGAACCGTCAGATCCGCTAG
CGCTACCGGTCGCCACCATGGTGAGCAAGGGCGAGGCAGTGATCAAGGAGTTCATGCGGTTCAAGGTGCA
CATGGAGGGCTCCATGAACGGCCACGAGTTCGAGATCGAGGGCGAGGGCGAGGGCCGCCCCTACGAGGGC
ACCCAGACCGCCAAGCTGAAGGTGACCAAGGGTGGCCCCCTGCCCTTCTCCTGGGACATCCTGTCCCCTC
AGTTCATGTACGGCTCCAGGGCCTTCACCAAGCACCCCGCCGACATCCCCGACTACTATAAGCAGTCCTT
CCCCGAGGGCTTCAAGTGGGAGCGCGTGATGAACTTCGAGGACGGCGGCGCCGTGACCGTGACCCAGGAC
ACCTCCCTGGAGGACGGCACCCTGATCTACAAGGTGAAGCTCCGCGGCACCAACTTCCCTCCTGACGGCC
CCGTAATGCAGAAGAAGACAATGGGCTGGGAAGCGTCCACCGAGCGGTTGTACCCCGAGGACGGCGTGCT
GAAGGGCGACATTAAGATGGCCCTGCGCCTGAAGGACGGCGGCCGCTACCTGGCGGACTTCAAGACCACC
TACAAGGCCAAGAAGCCCGTGCAGATGCCCGGCGCCTACAACGTCGACCGCAAGTTGGACATCACCTCCC
ACAACGAGGACTACACCGTGGTGGAACAGTACGAACGCTCCGAGGGCCGCCACTCCACCGGCGGCATGGA
CGAGCTGTACAAGTCCGGACTCAGATCTCGACTGACCATGGCGGAGACTAACAACGAATGCAGCATCAAG
GTGCTTTGCCGATTTCGGCCCCTGAACCAGGCCGAGATTCTGCGGGGGGACAAGTTCATCCCCATTTTCC
AAGGGGACGACAGCGTCATTATTGGGGGAAAGCCATATGTCTTTGACCGCGTCTTCCCCCCAAACACCAC
TCAGGAGCAGGTTTACCACGCCTGTGCCATGCAGATCGTCAAAGACGTCCTTGCTGGTTACAATGGCACA
ATCTTCGCTTATGGACAGACATCCTCAGGGAAAACGCATACCATGGAGGGGAAGCTGCACGACCCTCAGC
TGATGGGCATCATTCCCCGGATCGCTCGAGACATCTTCAACCACATCTACTCCATGGATGAGAACCTTGA
ATTCCACATTAAGGTATCTTACTTCGAGATTTACCTGGATAAGATCCGTGACCTTTTGGATGTGACCAAG
ACGAACCTGTCCGTGCATGAGGACAAAAACCGGGTGCCGTTTGTCAAGGGTTGTACCGAACGCTTTGTGT
CCAGCCCAGAGGAGATTCTGGATGTGATCGATGAGGGGAAGTCCAACCGTCACGTAGCTGTCACCAACAT
GAACGAGCACAGTTCTCGGAGCCACAGCATCTTCCTCATCAACATCAAGCAGGAGAACGTAGAGACCGAG
CAGAAGCTCAGCGGGAAGCTGTACCTCGTGGATCTGGCCGGAAGCGAGAAGGTCAGCAAGACAGGGGCAG
AGGGAGCCGTTCTGGACGAGGCAAAGAATATCAACAAGTCGCTGTCGGCCCTGGGGAACGTGATCTCTGC
ACTGGCAGAGGGCACCAAAAGCTACGTGCCGTACCGCGACAGCAAAATGACGAGGATTCTCCAGGACTCT
CTGGGAGGGAACTGCAGGACTACCATGTTCATCTGCTGCTCGCCGTCCAGCTACAATGACGCAGAGACCA
AGTCCACGCTCATGTTTGGACAGCGGGCGAAGACCATCAAGAACACTGCCTCAGTGAATCTGGAGCTGAC
TGCTGAGCAGTGGAAGAAGAAGTATGAGAAGGAGAAGGAGAAGACCAAGGCCCAGAAGGAGACAATTGCG
AAGCTAGAGGCTGAGCTTAGCCGGTGGCGCAATGGAGAGAATGTGCCTGAGACTGAGCGCCTGGCTGGAG
AGGACTCAGCTCTGGGAGCTGAGCTCTGCGAGGAGACCCCTGTGAATGACAACTCATCCATTGTGGTACG
CATCGCACCTGAGGAAAGGCAGAAATATGAGGAAGAGATCCGCCGTCTCTACAAGCAGCTTGATGACAAG
GATGATGAGATCAACCAGCAGAGCCAGCTCATTGAGAAGCTGAAGCAGCAGATGCTGGACCAGGAAGAGC
TGCTCGTGTCCACTCGGGGAGACAACGAGAAGGTCCAGCGGGAGCTTAGCCACCTGCAGTCCGAGAACGA
TGCTGCGAAGGACGAGGTGAAGGAAGTGCTGCAGGCCCTAGAGGAGCTGGCGGTCAACTACGACCAGAAG
TCCCAGGAGGTGGAGGAGAAGAGCCAGCAGAACCAGCTGCTGGTGGACGAGCTGTCCCAGAAAGTGGCCA
CCATGCTGTCCCTGGAGTCCGAGCTACAGCGGCTCCAGGAGGTCAGTGGACACCAGCGAAAGCGGATCGC
TGAGGTGCTGAATGGGCTGATGAGGGACCTGAGTGAGTTCAGTGTCATCGTGGGCAACGGCGAGATTAAG
CTGCCCGTGGAGATCAGTGGGGCCATCGAGGAGGAGTTCACGGTGGCCCGGCTCTACATCAGCAAGATCA
AGTCGGAGGTGAAGTCCGTGGTTAAGCGATGTCGGCAGCTGGAGAACCTCCAGGTGGAGTGTCATCGCAA
GATGGAGGTGACCGGTAGGGAGCTGTCATCTTGCCAACTGCTCATCTCACAGCATGAGGCCAAGATCCGT
TCACTCACGGAGTACATGCAGACTGTGGAGTTGAAGAAACGGCACCTGGAAGAGTCCTACGACTCCCTGA
GCGATGAGCTTGCCAGGCTCCAGGCGCACGAAACTGTACACGAGGTAGCTCTGAAAGACAAGGAGCCAGA
CACACAGGACGCGGAGGAGGTGAAGAAGGCCCTGGAACTACAGATGGAGAATCACCGTGAGGCCCATCAC
CGGCAGCTGGCCCGCCTCCGGGATGAGATTAATGAGAAACAGAAAACCATTGATGAGCTGAAAGACCTGA
ACCAGAAGCTCCAGTTAGAGCTGGAGAAGCTTCAGGCCGACTATGAGAGGCTGAAGAATGAAGAGAACGA
GAAGAGCGCCAAGCTCCAGGAGCTGACATTTCTGTATGAGCGACATGAGCAGTCCAAGCAGGACCTCAAG
GGGCTGGAGGAGACAGTTGCCCGTGAACTCCAGACCCTCCACAACCTTCGCAAGCTGTTCGTTCAAGACG
TCACGACTCGAGTCAAGAAAAGTGCAGAAATGGAGCCCGAGGACAGTGGGGGGATTCATTCCCAAAAGCA
GAAGATCTCCTTTCTTGAGAACAACCTGGAACAGCTTACAAAGGTTCACAAACAGCTGGTACGTGACAAT
GCAGATCTGCGTTGTGAGCTTCCTAAATTGGAAAAACGACTTCGGGCTACGGCTGAGAGAGTTAAGGCCC
TGGAGGGTGCACTGAAGGAGGCCAAGGAGGGCGCTATGAAGGACAAGCGTAGATACCAGCAGGAGGTGGA
CCGCATCAAAGAAGCCGTGCGGTACAAGAGCTCCGGCAAGCGGGGCCATTCTGCCCAGATCGCTAAGCCT
GTGAGGCCTGGCCACTATCCTGCCTCCTCACCCACCAACCCCTACGGCACCCGGAGCCCCGAGTGTATCA
GCTACACCAACAACCTCTTCCAGAACTACCAGAACCTGCACCTGCAGGCTGCGCCTAGCTCCACTTCAGA
TATGTACTTTGCCAGCAGCGGAGCCACATCTGTTGCCCCCTTGGCTTCCTACCAGAAGGCCAACATGGAC
AATGGAAATGCCACAGATATCAACGACAACAGGAGTGACCTGCCGTGTGGCTATGAGGCTGAGGACCAGG
CCAAGCTTTTCCCTCTCCACCAAGAGACAGCAGCCAGCTAACTCCCAACCCTGGCCACATGGATCCACCG
GATCTAGATAACTGATCATAATCAGCCATACCACATTTGTAGAGGTTTTACTTGCTTTAAAAAACCTCCC
ACACCTCCCCCTGAACCTGAAACATAAAATGAATGCAATTGTTGTTGTTAACTTGTTTATTGCAGCTTAT
AATGGTTACAAATAAAGCAATAGCATCACAAATTTCACAAATAAAGCATTTTTTTCACTGCATTCTAGTT
GTGGTTTGTCCAAACTCATCAATGTATCTTAAGGCGTAAATTGTAAGCGTTAATATTTTGTTAAAATTCG
CGTTAAATTTTTGTTAAATCAGCTCATTTTTTAACCAATAGGCCGAAATCGGCAAAATCCCTTATAAATC
AAAAGAATAGACCGAGATAGGGT
[37 nt withheld, positions 5764-5800]
AAAGAACGTGGACTCCAACGTCAAAGG
[49 nt withheld, positions 5828-5876]
T
[91 nt withheld, positions 5878-5968]
G
[124 nt withheld, positions 5970-6093]
CAGGTGGCACTTTTCGGGGAAATGTGCGCGGAACCCCTATTTGTTTATTTTTCTAAATACATTCAAATAT
GTATCCGCTCATGAGACAATAACCCTGATAAATGCTTCAATAATATTGAAAAAGGAAGAGTCCTGAGGCG
GAAAGAACCAGCTGTGGAATGTGTGTCAGTTAGGGTGTGGAAAGTCCCCAGGCTCCCCAGCAGGCAGAAG
TATGCAAAGCATGCATCTCAATTAGTCAGCAACCAGGTGTGGAAAGTCCCCAGGCTCCCCAGCAGGCAGA
AGTATGCAAAGCATGCATCTCAATTAGTCAGCAACCATAGTCCCGCCCCTAACTCCGCCCATCCCGCCCC
TAACTCCGCCCAGTTCCGCCCATTCTCCGCCCCATGGCTGACTAATTTTTTTTATTTATGCAGAGGCCGA
GGCCGCCTCGGCCTCTGAGCTATTCCAGAAGTAGTGAGGAGGCTTTTTTGGAGGCCTAGGCTTTTGCAAA
GATCGATCAAGAGACAGGATGAGGATCGTTTCGCATGATTGAACAAGATGGATTGCACGCAGGTTCTCCG
GCCGCTTGGGTGGAGAGGCTATTCGGCTATGACTGGGCACAACAGACAATCGGCTGCTCTGATGCCGCCG
TGTTCCGGCTGTCAGCGCAGGGGCGCCCGGTTCTTTTTGTCAAGACCGACCTGTCCGGTGCCCTGAATGA
ACTGCAAGACGAGGCAGCGCGGCTATCGTGGCTGGCCACGACGGGCGTTCCTTGCGCAGCTGTGCTCGAC
GTTGTCACTGAAGCGGGAAGGGACTGGCTGCTATTGGGCGAAGTGCCGGGGCAGGATCTCCTGTCATCTC
ACCTTGCTCCTGCCGAGAAAGTATCCATCATGGCTGATGCAATGCGGCGGCTGCATACGCTTGATCCGGC
TACCTGCCCATTCGACCACCAAGCGAAACATCGCATCGAGCGAGCACGTACTCGGATGGAAGCCGGTCTT
GTCGATCAGGATGATCTGGACGAAGAGCATCAGGGGCTCGCGCCAGCCGAACTGTTCGCCAGGCTCAAGG
CGAGCATGCCCGACGGCGAGGATCTCGTCGTGACCCATGGCGATGCCTGCTTGCCGAATATCATGGTGGA
AAATGGCCGCTTTTCTGGATTCATCGACTGTGGCCGGCTGGGTGTGGCGGACCGCTATCAGGACATAGCG
TTGGCTACCCGTGATATTGCTGAAGAGCTTGGCGGCGAATGGGCTGACCGCTTCCTCGTGCTTTACGGTA
TCGCCGCTCCCGATTCGCAGCGCATCGCCTTCTATCGCCTTCTTGACGAGTTCTTCTGAGCGGGACTCTG
GGGTTCGAAATGACCGACCAAGCGACGCCCAACCTGCCATCACGAGATTTCGATTCCACCGCCGCCTTCT
ATGAAAGGTTGGGCTTCGGAATCGTTTTCCGGGACGCCGGCTGGATGATCCTCCAGCGCGGGGATCTCAT
GCTGGAGTTCTTCGCCCACCCTAGGGGGAGGCTAACTGAAACACGGAAGGAGACAATACCGGAAGGAACC
CGCGCTATGACGGCAATAAAAAGACAGAATAAAACGCACGGTGTTGGGTCGTTTGTTCATAAACGCGGGG
TTCGGTCCCAGGGCTGGCACTCTGTCGATACCCCACCGAGACCCCATTGGGGCCAATACGCCCGCGTTTC
TTCC
