Features (pLannotate 1.2.2; 16 found; start..end, strand, type, name):
      1..304     +  enhancer       CMV enhancer: human cytomegalovirus immediate early enhancer
    305..508     +  promoter       CMV promoter: human cytomegalovirus (CMV) immediate early promoter
    553..1248    +  CDS            mScarlet: mScarlet is a basic (constitutively fluorescent) red fluorescent protein published in 2016, derived from synthetic construct. It has moderate acid sensitivity.
   1249..1266    +  misc_feature   MCS (fragment): multiple cloning site
   1273..4353    +  CDS            Kif5a: KIF5A_MOUSE - Also known as Kiaa4086, Kif5, Nkhc1. Experimental evidence at protein level: Swiss-Prot protein existence level 1. Microtubule-dependent motor required for slow axonal transport of neurofilament proteins (NFH, NFM and NFL) (PubMed:12682084). Can induce formation of neurite-like membrane protrusions in non-neuronal cells in a ZFYVE27-dependent manner. The ZFYVE27-KIF5A complex contributes to the vesicular transport of VAPA, VAPB, SURF4, RAB11A, RAB11B and RTN3 proteins in neurons (PubMed:21976701). Required for anterograde axonal transportation of MAPK8IP3/JIP3 which is essential
   4398..4482    +  CDS            large T antigen (fragment): large T antigen from SV40 (simian virus 40)
   4505..4626    +  polyA_signal   SV40 poly(A) signal: SV40 polyadenylation signal
   4660..5088    -  rep_origin     f1 ori (sequence partly withheld): f1 bacteriophage origin of replication; arrow indicates direction of (+) strand synthesis
   5115..5219    +  promoter       AmpR promoter: bla
   5221..5578    +  promoter       SV40 promoter: SV40 enhancer and early promoter
   5613..6407    +  CDS            NeoR/KanR: aminoglycoside phosphotransferase from Tn5; aph(3')-II (or nptII); confers resistance to neomycin, kanamycin, and G418 (Geneticin®)
   6428..6580    +  CDS            ble (fragment): BLE_KLEPN - Experimental evidence at protein level: Swiss-Prot protein existence level 1. Binding protein with a strong affinity to the bleomycin family of antibiotics. Binds to CL990; an antimitotic-antibiotic compound. From Klebsiella pneumoniae.
   6639..6686    +  polyA_signal   HSV TK poly(A) signal: herpes simplex virus thymidine kinase polyadenylation signal (Cole and Stacy, 1985)
   6777..6793    -  polyA_signal   bGH poly(A) signal (fragment): bovine growth hormone polyadenylation signal
   7015..7603    +  rep_origin     ori: high-copy-number ColE1/pMB1/pBR322/pUC origin of replication
   7718..7777    +  enhancer       CMV enhancer (fragment): human cytomegalovirus immediate early enhancer
>Addgene plasmid #118744 | pScarlet-Kif5a | addgene full sequence | sequence record 229075 | Addgene NGS Result
CGTTACATAACTTACGGTAAATGGCCCGCCTGGCTGACCGCCCAACGACCCCCGCCCATTGACGTCAATA
ATGACGTATGTTCCCATAGTAACGCCAATAGGGACTTTCCATTGACGTCAATGGGTGGAGTATTTACGGT
AAACTGCCCACTTGGCAGTACATCAAGTGTATCATATGCCAAGTACGCCCCCTATTGACGTCAATGACGG
TAAATGGCCCGCCTGGCATTATGCCCAGTACATGACCTTATGGGACTTTCCTACTTGGCAGTACATCTAC
GTATTAGTCATCGCTATTACCATGGTGATGCGGTTTTGGCAGTACATCAATGGGCGTGGATAGCGGTTTG
ACTCACGGGGATTTCCAAGTCTCCACCCCATTGACGTCAATGGGAGTTTGTTTTGGCACCAAAATCAACG
GGACTTTCCAAAATGTCGTAACAACTCCGCCCCATTGACGCAAATGGGCGGTAGGCGTGTACGGTGGGAG
GTCTATATAAGCAGAGCTGGTTTAGTGAACCGTCAGATCCGCTAGCGCTACCGGTCGCCACCATGGTGAG
CAAGGGCGAGGCAGTGATCAAGGAGTTCATGCGGTTCAAGGTGCACATGGAGGGCTCCATGAACGGCCAC
GAGTTCGAGATCGAGGGCGAGGGCGAGGGCCGCCCCTACGAGGGCACCCAGACCGCCAAGCTGAAGGTGA
CCAAGGGTGGCCCCCTGCCCTTCTCCTGGGACATCCTGTCCCCTCAGTTCATGTACGGCTCCAGGGCCTT
CACCAAGCACCCCGCCGACATCCCCGACTACTATAAGCAGTCCTTCCCCGAGGGCTTCAAGTGGGAGCGC
GTGATGAACTTCGAGGACGGCGGCGCCGTGACCGTGACCCAGGACACCTCCCTGGAGGACGGCACCCTGA
TCTACAAGGTGAAGCTCCGCGGCACCAACTTCCCTCCTGACGGCCCCGTAATGCAGAAGAAGACAATGGG
CTGGGAAGCGTCCACCGAGCGGTTGTACCCCGAGGACGGCGTGCTGAAGGGCGACATTAAGATGGCCCTG
CGCCTGAAGGACGGCGGCCGCTACCTGGCGGACTTCAAGACCACCTACAAGGCCAAGAAGCCCGTGCAGA
TGCCCGGCGCCTACAACGTCGACCGCAAGTTGGACATCACCTCCCACAACGAGGACTACACCGTGGTGGA
ACAGTACGAACGCTCCGAGGGCCGCCACTCCACCGGCGGCATGGACGAGCTGTACAAGTCCGGACTCAGA
TCTCGACTGACCATGGCGGAGACTAACAACGAATGCAGCATCAAGGTGCTTTGCCGATTTCGGCCCCTGA
ACCAGGCCGAGATTCTGCGGGGGGACAAGTTCATCCCCATTTTCCAAGGGGACGACAGCGTCATTATTGG
GGGAAAGCCATATGTCTTTGACCGCGTCTTCCCCCCAAACACCACTCAGGAGCAGGTTTACCACGCCTGT
GCCATGCAGATCGTCAAAGACGTCCTTGCTGGTTACAATGGCACAATCTTCGCTTATGGACAGACATCCT
CAGGGAAAACGCATACCATGGAGGGGAAGCTGCACGACCCTCAGCTGATGGGCATCATTCCCCGGATCGC
TCGAGACATCTTCAACCACATCTACTCCATGGATGAGAACCTTGAATTCCACATTAAGGTATCTTACTTC
GAGATTTACCTGGATAAGATCCGTGACCTTTTGGATGTGACCAAGACGAACCTGTCCGTGCATGAGGACA
AAAACCGGGTGCCGTTTGTCAAGGGTTGTACCGAACGCTTTGTGTCCAGCCCAGAGGAGATTCTGGATGT
GATCGATGAGGGGAAGTCCAACCGTCACGTAGCTGTCACCAACATGAACGAGCACAGTTCTCGGAGCCAC
AGCATCTTCCTCATCAACATCAAGCAGGAGAACGTAGAGACCGAGCAGAAGCTCAGCGGGAAGCTGTACC
TCGTGGATCTGGCCGGAAGCGAGAAGGTCAGCAAGACAGGGGCAGAGGGAGCCGTTCTGGACGAGGCAAA
GAATATCAACAAGTCGCTGTCGGCCCTGGGGAACGTGATCTCTGCACTGGCAGAGGGCACCAAAAGCTAC
GTGCCGTACCGCGACAGCAAAATGACGAGGATTCTCCAGGACTCTCTGGGAGGGAACTGCAGGACTACCA
TGTTCATCTGCTGCTCGCCGTCCAGCTACAATGACGCAGAGACCAAGTCCACGCTCATGTTTGGGCAGCG
GGCGAAGACCATCAAGAACACTGCCTCAGTGAATCTGGAGCTGACTGCTGAGCAGTGGAAGAAGAAGTAT
GAGAAGGAGAAGGAGAAGACCAAGACCCAGAAGGAGACAATTGCGAAGCTAGAGGCTGAGCTTAGCCGGT
GGCGCAATGGAGAGAATGTGCCTGAGACTGAGCGCCTGGCTGGAGAGGACTCAGCTCTGGGAGCTGAGCT
CTGCGAGGAGACCCCTGTGAATGACAACTCATCCATTGTGGTACGCATCGCACCTGAGGAAAGGCAGAAA
TATGAGGAAGAGATCCGCCGTCTCTACAAGCAGCTTGATGACAAGGATGATGAGATCAACCAGCAGAGCC
AGCTCATTGAGAAGCTGAAGCAGCAGATGCTGGACCAGGAAGAGCTGCTCGTGTCCACTCGGGGAGACAA
CGAGAAGGTCCAGCGGGAGCTTAGCCACCTGCAGTCCGAGAACGATGCTGCGAAGGACGAGGTGAAGGAA
GTGCTGCAGGCCCTAGAGGAGCTGGCGGTCAACTACGACCAGAAGTCCCAGGAGGTGGAGGAGAAGAGCC
AGCAGAACCAGCTGCTGGTGGACGAGCTGTCCCAGAAAGTGGCCACCATGCTGTCCCTGGAGTCCGAGCT
ACAGCGGCTCCAGGAGGTCAGTGGACACCAGCGAAAGCGGATCGCTGAGGTGCTGAATGGGCTGATGAGG
GACCTGAGTGAGTTCAGTGTCATCGTGGGCAACGGCGAGATTAAGCTGCCCGTGGAGATCAGTGGGGCCA
TCGAGGAGGAGTTCACGGTGGCCCGGCTCTACATCAGCAAGATCAAGTCGGAGGTGAAGTCCGTGGTTAA
GCGATGTCGGCAGCTGGAGAACCTCCAGGTGGAGTGTCATCGCAAGATGGAGGTGACCGGTAGGGAGCTG
TCATCTTGCCAACTGCTCATCTCACAGCATGAGGCCAAGATCCGTTCACTCACGGAGTACATGCAGACTG
TGGAGTTGAAGAAACGGCACCTGGAAGAGTCCTACGACTCCCTGAGCGATGAGCTTGCCAGGCTCCAGGC
GCACGAAACTGTACACGAGGTAGCTCTGAAAGACAAGGAGCCAGACACACAGGACGCGGAGGAGGTGAAG
AAGGCCCTGGAACTACAGATGGAGAATCACCGTGAGGCCCATCACCGGCAGCTGGCCCGCCTCCGGGATG
AGATTAATGAGAAACAGAAAACCATTGATGAGCTGAAAGACCTGAACCAGAAGCTCCAGTTAGAGCTGGA
GAAGCTTCAGGCCGACTATGAGAGGCTGAAGAATGAAGAGAATGAGAAGAGCGCCAAGCTCCAGGAGCTG
ACATTTCTGTATGAGCGACATGAGCAGTCCAAGCAGGACCTCAAGGGGCTGGAGGAGACAGTTGCCCGTG
AACTCCAGACCCTCCACAACCTTCGCAAGCTGTTCGTTCAAGACGTCACGACTCGAGTCAAGAAAAGTGC
AGAAATGGAGCCCGAGGACAGTGGGGGGATTCATTCCCAAAAGCAGAAGATCTCCTTTCTTGAGAACAAC
CTGGAACAGCTTACAAAGGTTCACAAACAGCTGGTACGTGACAATGCAGATCTGCGTTGTGAGCTTCCTA
AATTGGAAAAACGACTTCGGGCTACGGCTGAGAGAGTTAAGGCCCTGGAGGGTGCACTGAAGGAGGCCAA
GGAGGGTGCTATGAAGGACAAGCGTAGATACCAGCAGGAGGTGGACCGCATCAAGGAAGCCGTGCGGTAC
AAGAGCTCCGGCAAGCGGGGCCATTCTGCCCAGATCGCTAAGCCTGTGAGGCCTGGCCACTATCCTGCCT
CCTCACCCACCAACCCCTACGGCACCCGGAGCCCCGAGTGTATCAGCTACACCAACAACCTCTTCCAGAA
CTACCAGAACCTGCACCTGCAGGCTGCGCCTAGCTCCACTTCAGATATGTACTTTGCCAGTAGCGGAGCC
ACATCTGTTGCCCCCTTGGCTTCCTACCAGAAGGCCAACATGGACAATGGAAATGCCACAGATATCAACG
ACAACAGGAGTGACCTGCCGTGTGGCTATGAGGCTGAGGACCAGGCCAAGCTTTTCCCTCTCCACCAAGA
GACAGCAGCCAGCTAACTCCCAACCCTGGCCACATGGATCCACCGGATCTAGATAACTGATCATAATCAG
CCATACCACATTTGTAGAGGTTTTACTTGCTTTAAAAAACCTCCCACACCTCCCCCTGAACCTGAAACAT
AAAATGAATGCAATTGTTGTTGTTAACTTGTTTATTGCAGCTTATAATGGTTACAAATAAAGCAATAGCA
TCACAAATTTCACAAATAAAGCATTTTTTTCACTGCATTCTAGTTGTGGTTTGTCCAAACTCATCAATGT
ATCTTAAGGCGTAAATTGTAAGCGTTAATATTTTGTTAAAATTCGCGTTAAATTTTTGTTAAATCAGCTC
ATTTTTTAACCAATAGGCCGAAATCGGCAAAATCCCTTATAAATCAAAAGAATAGACCGAGATAGGGT
[37 nt withheld, positions 4759-4795]
AAAGAACGTGGACTCCAACGTCAAAGG
[49 nt withheld, positions 4823-4871]
T
[91 nt withheld, positions 4873-4963]
G
[124 nt withheld, positions 4965-5088]
CAGGTGGCACTTTTCGGGGAAATGTGCGCGGAACCCCTATTTGTTTATTTTTCTAAATACATTCAAATAT
GTATCCGCTCATGAGACAATAACCCTGATAAATGCTTCAATAATATTGAAAAAGGAAGAGTCCTGAGGCG
GAAAGAACCAGCTGTGGAATGTGTGTCAGTTAGGGTGTGGAAAGTCCCCAGGCTCCCCAGCAGGCAGAAG
TATGCAAAGCATGCATCTCAATTAGTCAGCAACCAGGTGTGGAAAGTCCCCAGGCTCCCCAGCAGGCAGA
AGTATGCAAAGCATGCATCTCAATTAGTCAGCAACCATAGTCCCGCCCCTAACTCCGCCCATCCCGCCCC
TAACTCCGCCCAGTTCCGCCCATTCTCCGCCCCATGGCTGACTAATTTTTTTTATTTATGCAGAGGCCGA
GGCCGCCTCGGCCTCTGAGCTATTCCAGAAGTAGTGAGGAGGCTTTTTTGGAGGCCTAGGCTTTTGCAAA
GATCGATCAAGAGACAGGATGAGGATCGTTTCGCATGATTGAACAAGATGGATTGCACGCAGGTTCTCCG
GCCGCTTGGGTGGAGAGGCTATTCGGCTATGACTGGGCACAACAGACAATCGGCTGCTCTGATGCCGCCG
TGTTCCGGCTGTCAGCGCAGGGGCGCCCGGTTCTTTTTGTCAAGACCGACCTGTCCGGTGCCCTGAATGA
ACTGCAAGACGAGGCAGCGCGGCTATCGTGGCTGGCCACGACGGGCGTTCCTTGCGCAGCTGTGCTCGAC
GTTGTCACTGAAGCGGGAAGGGACTGGCTGCTATTGGGCGAAGTGCCGGGGCAGGATCTCCTGTCATCTC
ACCTTGCTCCTGCCGAGAAAGTATCCATCATGGCTGATGCAATGCGGCGGCTGCATACGCTTGATCCGGC
TACCTGCCCATTCGACCACCAAGCGAAACATCGCATCGAGCGAGCACGTACTCGGATGGAAGCCGGTCTT
GTCGATCAGGATGATCTGGACGAAGAGCATCAGGGGCTCGCGCCAGCCGAACTGTTCGCCAGGCTCAAGG
CGAGCATGCCCGACGGCGAGGATCTCGTCGTGACCCATGGCGATGCCTGCTTGCCGAATATCATGGTGGA
AAATGGCCGCTTTTCTGGATTCATCGACTGTGGCCGGCTGGGTGTGGCGGACCGCTATCAGGACATAGCG
TTGGCTACCCGTGATATTGCTGAAGAGCTTGGCGGCGAATGGGCTGACCGCTTCCTCGTGCTTTACGGTA
TCGCCGCTCCCGATTCGCAGCGCATCGCCTTCTATCGCCTTCTTGACGAGTTCTTCTGAGCGGGACTCTG
GGGTTCGAAATGACCGACCAAGCGACGCCCAACCTGCCATCACGAGATTTCGATTCCACCGCCGCCTTCT
ATGAAAGGTTGGGCTTCGGAATCGTTTTCCGGGACGCCGGCTGGATGATCCTCCAGCGCGGGGATCTCAT
GCTGGAGTTCTTCGCCCACCCTAGGGGGAGGCTAACTGAAACACGGAAGGAGACAATACCGGAAGGAACC
CGCGCTATGACGGCAATAAAAAGACAGAATAAAACGCACGGTGTTGGGTCGTTTGTTCATAAACGCGGGG
TTCGGTCCCAGGGCTGGCACTCTGTCGATACCCCACCGAGACCCCATTGGGGCCAATACGCCCGCGTTTC
TTCCTTTTCCCCACCCCACCCCCCAAGTTCGGGTGAAGGCCCAGGGCTCGCAGCCAACGTCGGGGCGGCA
GGCCCTGCCATAGCCTCAGGTTACTCATATATACTTTAGATTGATTTAAAACTTCATTTTTAATTTAAAA
GGATCTAGGTGAAGATCCTTTTTGATAATCTCATGACCAAAATCCCTTAACGTGAGTTTTCGTTCCACTG
AGCGTCAGACCCCGTAGAAAAGATCAAAGGATCTTCTTGAGATCCTTTTTTTCTGCGCGTAATCTGCTGC
TTGCAAACAAAAAAACCACCGCTACCAGCGGTGGTTTGTTTGCCGGATCAAGAGCTACCAACTCTTTTTC
CGAAGGTAACTGGCTTCAGCAGAGCGCAGATACCAAATACTGTTCTTCTAGTGTAGCCGTAGTTAGGCCA
CCACTTCAAGAACTCTGTAGCACCGCCTACATACCTCGCTCTGCTAATCCTGTTACCAGTGGCTGCTGCC
AGTGGCGATAAGTCGTGTCTTACCGGGTTGGACTCAAGACGATAGTTACCGGATAAGGCGCAGCGGTCGG
GCTGAACGGGGGGTTCGTGCACACAGCCCAGCTTGGAGCGAACGACCTACACCGAACTGAGATACCTACA
GCGTGAGCTATGAGAAAGCGCCACGCTTCCCGAAGGGAGAAAGGCGGACAGGTATCCGGTAAGCGGCAGG
GTCGGAACAGGAGAGCGCACGAGGGAGCTTCCAGGGGGAAACGCCTGGTATCTTTATAGTCCTGTCGGGT
TTCGCCACCTCTGACTTGAGCGTCGATTTTTGTGATGCTCGTCAGGGGGGCGGAGCCTATGGAAAAACGC
CAGCAACGCGGCCTTTTTACGGTTCCTGGCCTTTTGCTGGCCTTTTGCTCACATGTTCTTTCCTGCGTTA
TCCCCTGATTCTGTGGATAACCGTATTACCGCCATGCATTAGTTATTAATAGTAATCAATTACGGGGTCA
TTAGTTCATAGCCCATATATGGAGTTCCG
